Addgene plasmid #145535: pGBW-m4046458
Purpose: Yeast Expression plasmid for SARS-CoV-2 ORF10 protein
Depositing lab: Ginkgo Bioworks & Benjie Chen. Depositing organization: Ginkgo Bioworks.
Backbone
  Vector backbone: AmpR; 2u URA3
  Backbone size w/o insert (bp): 4078
  Vector type: Yeast Expression
  Selectable markers: URA3
Growth in bacteria
  Bacterial resistance: Ampicillin, 100 μg/mL
  Growth temperature: 37°C
  Growth strain: DH5alpha
  Copy number: High Copy
Gene/Insert
  Gene/Insert name: SARS-CoV-2 ORF10 protein
  Species: S. cerevisiae (budding yeast); Severe acute respiratory syndrome coronavirus 2
  Insert size (bp): 110
  Mutation: Saccharomyces cerevisiae recode 1
  Entrez Gene: ORF10 (a.k.a. GU280_gp11)
  Promoter: pGAL1
  Tag / fusion protein: Cleavable thrombin;StrepII (C terminal on backbone)
  Cloning method: Unknown
Resource information
  A portion of this plasmid was derived from a plasmid made by: GinkgoBioworks
Depositor comments: NCBI Reference Sequence: YP_009725255.1Created by gene synthesis with Not1 site.
How to cite: pGBW-m4046458 was a gift from Ginkgo Bioworks & Benjie Chen (Addgene plasmid # 145535 ; http://n2t.net/addgene:145535 ; RRID:Addgene_145535)
