[The description below was written by a language model from this plasmid's Addgene catalogue record and pLannotate feature annotations shown in this document.]
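Description:
pGBW-m4046458 is an E. coli–yeast shuttle plasmid for galactose-inducible expression of the SARS-CoV-2 ORF10 protein in Saccharomyces cerevisiae. In yeast it replicates episomally from the 2μ origin, which typically gives multicopy maintenance, and is selected through the URA3 auxotrophic marker, expressed from its own promoter. URA3 complements uracil auxotrophy and can be counterselected with 5-fluoroorotic acid. In bacteria the plasmid is propagated from a ColE1/pUC-type origin and selected with ampicillin through a β-lactamase gene that the annotation places downstream of a cat promoter. The catalogue lists the plasmid as high copy, although the feature table also detects a short rop annotation adjacent to AmpR. Several short bacterial terminators (T3Te, T7Te, tonB) flank the bacterial origin and resistance cassette, presumably insulating these modules from read-through transcription.

The expression cassette consists of the Gal4-regulated GAL1 promoter and a CYC1 terminator fragment, with a gap of roughly 200 nt between them that the automated annotation leaves unlabelled. This is where the insert would be expected to sit. According to the catalogue, the insert is a synthetic ORF10 coding sequence of about 110 bp, recoded for S. cerevisiae codon usage, and fused at its C terminus to a backbone-encoded thrombin cleavage site and StrepII tag. That arrangement allows affinity capture of the small viral protein on Strep-Tactin-type resins and later removal of the tag by protease cleavage. The gene was made by synthesis, and the cloning method is otherwise unrecorded. The record supports its use for inducible production, purification or functional study of ORF10 in budding yeast.
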