Features (pLannotate 1.2.2; 12 found; start..end, strand, type, name):
     25..466     +  promoter       GAL1 promoter: S. cerevisiae GAL1; inducible promoter, regulated by Gal4
    662..834     +  terminator     CYC1 terminator (fragment): S. cerevisiae CYC1; transcription terminator for CYC1
    870..1046    +  promoter       URA3 promoter (fragment): S. cerevisiae URA3
   1047..1850    +  CDS            URA3: orotidine-5'-phosphate decarboxylase, required for uracil biosynthesis; S. cerevisiae URA3; yeast auxotrophic marker, counterselectable with 5-fluoroorotic acid (5-FOA)
   1933..2915    -  rep_origin     2μ ori: yeast 2μ plasmid origin of replication
   2993..3022    +  terminator     T3Te terminator: phage T3 early transcription terminator
   3044..3631    +  rep_origin     ori: high-copy-number ColE1/pMB1/pBR322/pUC origin of replication
   3643..3670    -  terminator     T7Te terminator: phage T7 early transcription terminator
   3694..3885    -  CDS            rop: Rop protein, which maintains plasmids at low copy number; rop
   3886..4746    -  CDS            AmpR: β-lactamase; bla; confers resistance to ampicillin, carbenicillin, and related antibiotics
   4747..4849    -  promoter       cat promoter: promoter of the E. coli cat gene encoding chloramphenicol acetyltransferase
   4850..4881    -  terminator     tonB terminator: bidirectional E. coli tonB-P14 transcription terminator
>Addgene plasmid #145535 | pGBW-m4046458 | depositor full sequence | sequence record 287712 | Full Sequence
GCGGCCGCTTGCTATATTGAAGTACGGATTAGAAGCCGCCGAGCGGGCGACAGCCCTCCGACGGAAGACT
CTCCTCCGTGCGTCCTCGTCTTCACCGGTCGCGTTCCTGAAACGCAGATGTGCCTCGCGCCGCACTGCTC
CGAACAATAAAGATTCTACAATACTAGCTTTTATGGTTATGAAGAGGAAAAATTGGCAGTAACCTGGCCC
CACAAACCTTCAAATTAACGAATCAAATTAACAACCATAGGATGATAATGCGATTAGTTTTTTAGCCTTA
TTTCTGGGGTAATTAATCAGCGAAGCGATGATTTTTGATCTATTAACAGATATATAAATGGAAAAGCTGC
ATAACCACTTTAACTAATACTTTCAACATTTTCAGTTTGTATTACTTCTTATTCAAATGTCATAAAAGTA
TCAACAAAAAATTGTTAATATACCTCTATACTTTAACGTCAAGGAGAAAAAACTATAATGGGTTACATAA
ATGTCTTTGCATTCCCTTTCACCATCTATAGTCTTCTATTATGCAGAATGAACTCCCGAAACTACATTGC
CCAGGTTGACGTAGTTAACTTTAATTTGACTCTCGTGCCGAGAGGTTCTTGGAGCCATCCGCAGTTTGAA
AAATAAACAGGCCCCTTTTCCTTTGTCGATATCATGTAATTAGTTATGTCACGCTTACATTCACGCCCTC
CTCCCACATCCGCTCTAACCGAAAAGGAAGGAGTTAGACAACCTGAAGTCTAGGTCCCTATTTATTTTTT
TTAATAGTTATGTTAGTATTAAGAACGTTATTTATATTTCAAATTTTTCTTTTTTTTCTGTACAAAGCGG
CCGCCGAACCACTAGTGCACTGCAGTACACGGTTTCCTTGAAATTTTTTTGATTCGGTAATCTCCGAACA
GAAGGAAGAACGAAGGAAGGAGCACAGACTTAGATTGGTATATATACGCATATGTAGTGTTGAAGAAACA
TGAAATTGCCCAGTATTCTTAACCCAACTGCACAGAACAAAAACGTGCAGGAAACGAAGATAAATCATGT
CGAAAGCTACATATAAGGAACGTGCTGCTACTCATCCTAGTCCTGTTGCTGCCAAGCTATTTAATATCAT
GCACGAAAAGCAAACAAACTTGTGTGCTTCATTGGATGTTCGTACCACCAAGGAATTACTGGAGTTAGTT
GAAGCATTAGGTCCCAAAATTTGTTTACTAAAAACACATGTGGATATCTTGACTGATTTTTCCATGGAGG
GCACAGTTAAGCCGCTAAAGGCATTATCCGCCAAGTACAATTTTTTACTCTTCGAGGACAGAAAATTTGC
TGACATTGGTAATACAGTCAAATTGCAGTACTCTGCGGGTGTATACAGAATAGCAGAATGGGCAGACATT
ACGAATGCACACGGTGTGGTGGGCCCAGGTATTGTTAGCGGTTTGAAGCAGGCGGCAGAAGAAGTAACAA
AGGAACCTAGAGGCCTTTTGATGTTAGCAGAATTGTCATGCAAGGGCTCCCTATCTACTGGAGAATATAC
TAAGGGTACTGTTGACATTGCGAAGAGCGACAAAGATTTTGTTATCGGCTTTATTGCTCAAAGAGACATG
GGTGGAAGAGATGAAGGTTACGATTGGTTGATTATGACACCCGGTGTGGGTTTAGATGACAAGGGAGATG
CATTGGGTCAACAGTATAGAACCGTGGATGATGTGGTTTCTACAGGATCTGACATTATTATTGTTGGAAG
AGGACTATTTGCAAAGGGAAGGGATGCTAAGGTAGAGGGTGAACGTTACAGAAAAGCAGGCTGGGAAGCA
TATTTGAGAAGATGCGGCCAGCAAAACTAAAAAACTGTATTATAAGTAAATGCATGTATACTAAACTCAC
AAATTAGAGCTTCAATTTAATTATATCAGTTATTACCCGAGTAACGAAGCATCTGTGCTTCATTTTGTAG
AACAAAAATGCAACGCGAGAGCGCTAATTTTTCAAACAAAGAATCTGAGCTGCATTTTTACAGAACAGAA
ATGCAACGCGAAAGCGCTATTTTACCAACGAAGAATCTGTGCTTCATTTTTGTAAAACAAAAATGCAACG
CGAGAGCGCTAATTTTTCAAACAAAGAATCTGAGCTGCATTTTTACAGAACAGAAATGCAACGCGAGAGC
GCTATTTTACCAACAAAGAATCTATACTTCTTTTTTGTTCTACAAAAATGCATCCCGAGAGCGCTATTTT
TCTAACAAAGCATCTTAGATTACTTTTTTTCTCCTTTGTGCGCTCTATAATGCAGTCTCTTGATAACTTT
TTGCACTGTAGGTCCGTTAAGGTTAGAAGAAGGCTACTTTGGTGTCTATTTTCTCTTCCATAAAAAAAGC
CTGACTCCACTTCCCGCGTTTACTGATTACTAGCGAAGCTGCGGGTGCATTTTTTCAAGATAAAGGCATC
CCCGATTATATTCTATACCGATGTGGATTGCGCATACTTTGTGAACAGAAAGTGATAGCGTTGATGATTC
TTCATTGGTCAGAAAATTATGAACGGTTTCTTCTATTTTGTCTCTATATACTACGTATAGGAAATGTTTA
CATTTTCGTATTGTTTTCGATTCACTCTATGAATAGTTCTTACTACAATTTTTTTGTCTAAAGAGTAATA
CTAGAGATAAACATAAAAAATGTAGAGGTCGAGTTTAGATGCAAGTTCAAGGAGCGAAAGGTGGATGGGT
AGGTTATATAGGGATATAGCACAGAGATATATAGCAAAGAGATACTTTTGAGCAATGTTTGTGGAAGCGG
TATTCGCAATATTTTAGTAGCTCGTTACAGTCCGGTGCGTTTTTGGTTTTTTGAAAGTGCGTCATCAGAG
CGCTTTTGGTTTTCAAAAGCGCTCTGAAGTTCCTATACTTTCTAGCTAGAGAATAGGAACTTCCCGAGCG
GCCGCGTGTTACAAGCTTGACTCCAGCGTAACTGGACTGCAATCAACTCACTGGCTCACCTTCACGGGTG
GGCCTTTCTTCGGTAGAAAATCAAAGGATCTTCTTGAGATCCTTTTTTTCTGCGCGTAATCTGCTGCTTG
CAAACAAAAAAACCACCGCTACCAGCGGTGGTTTGTTTGCCGGATCAAGAGCTACCAACTCTTTTTCCGA
GGTAACTGGCTTCAGCAGAGCGCAGATACCAAATACTGTTCTTCTAGTGTAGCCGTAGTTAGGCCACCAC
TTCAAGAACTCTGTAGCACCGCCTACATACCTCGCTCTGCTAATCCTGTTACCAGTGGCTGCTGCCAGTG
GCGATAAGTCGTGTCTTACCGGGTTGGACTCAAGACGATAGTTACCGGATAAGGCGCAGCGGTCGGGCTG
AACGGGGGGTTCGTGCACACAGCCCAGCTTGGAGCGAACGACCTACACCGAACTGAGATACCTACAGCGT
GAGCTATGAGAAAGCGCCACGCTTCCCGAAGGGAGAAAGGCGGACAGGTATCCGGTAAGCGGCAGGGTCG
GAACAGGAGAGCGCACGAGGGAGCTTCCAGGGGTAAACGCCTGGTATCTTTATAGTCCTGTCGGGTTTCG
CCACCTCTGACTTGAGCATCGATTTTTGTGATGCTCGTCAGGGGGGCGGAGCCTATGGAAAAACGCCAGC
AACGCAGAAAGGCCCACCCGAAGGTGAGCCAGGTGATTACATTTGGGCCCTCATCAGAGGTTTTCACCGT
CATCACCGAAACGCGCGAGGCAGCTGCGGTAAAGCTCATCAGCGTGGTCGTGAAGCGATTCACAGATGTC
TGCCTGTTCATCCGCGTCCAGCTCGTTGAGTTTCTCCAGAAGCGTTAATGTCTGGCTTCTGATAAAGCGG
GCCATGTTAAGGGCGGTTTTTTCCTGTTTGGTCACTTACCAATGCTTAATCAGTGAGGCACCTATCTCAG
CGATCTGTCTATTTCGTTCATCCATAGTTGCCTGACTCCCCGTCGTGTAGATAACTACGATGCGGGAGGG
CTTACCATCTGGCCCCAGTGCTGCAATGATACCGCGAGACCCACGCTCACCGGCTCCAGATTTATCAGCA
ATAAACCAGCCAGCCGGGAGGGCCGAGCGCAGAAGTGATCCTGCAACTTTATCCGCCTCCATCCAGTCTA
TTAATTGTTGCCGGGAAGCTAGAGTAAGTAGTTCGCCAGTTAATAGTTTGCGCAACGTTGTTGCCATTGC
TACAGGCATCGTGGTGTCACGCTCGTCGTTTGGTATGGCTTCATTCAGCTCCGGTTCCCAACGATCAAGG
CGAGTTACATGATCCCCCATGTTGTGCAAAAAAGCGGTTAGCTCCTTCGGTCCTCCGATCGTTGCCAGAA
GTAAGTTGGCCGCAGTGTTATCACTCATGGTTATGGCAGCACTGCATAATTCTCTTACTGTCATGCCATC
CGTGAGATGCTTTTCTGTGACTGGTGAGTACTCAACCAAGTCATTCTGAGAATAGTGTATGCGGCGACCG
AGTTGCTCTTGCCCGGCGTCAATACGGGATAATACCGCGCCACATAGCAGAACTTTAAAAGTGCTCATCA
TTGGAAAACGTTCTTCGGGGCGTAAACTCTCAAGGATCTTACCGCTGTTGAGATCCAGTTCGATGTAACC
CACTCGTGCACCCAACTGATCTTCAGCATCTTTTACTTTCACCAGCGTTTCTGGGTGAGCAAAAACAGGA
AGGCAAAATGCCGCAAAAAAGGGAATAAGGGCGACACGGAAATGTTGAATACTCATTTTAGCTTCCTTAG
CTCCTGAAAATCTCGATAACTCAAAAAATACGCCCGGTAGTGATCTTATTTCATTATGGTGAAAGTTGGA
ACCTCTTACGTGCCGATCAAGTCAAAAGCCTCCGGTCGGAGGCTTTTGACTTTCTGCTATGGAGGTCAGG
TATGATTTAAATGGTCAGTTAGA
